>Addgene plasmid #155499 | DCP2 | addgene full sequence | sequence record 376052 | Addgene NGS Result
AAGTTTTAAACAGAGAGGAATCTTTGCAGCTAATGGACCTTCTAGGTCTTGAAAGGAGTGGGAATTGGCT
CCGGTGCCCGTCAGTGGGCAGAGCGCACATCGCCCACAGTCCCCGAGAAGTTGGGGGGAGGGGTCGGCAA
TTGAACCGGTGCCTAGAGAAGGTGGCGCGGGGTAAACTGGGAAAGTGATGTCGTGTACTGGCTCCGCCTT
TTTCCCGAGGGTGGGGGAGAACCGTATATAAGTGCAGTAGTCGCCGTGAACGTTCTTTTTCGCAACGGGT
TTGCCGCCAGAACACAGGTAAGTGCCGTGTGTGGTTCCCGCGGGCCTGGCCTCTTTACGGGTTATGGCCC
TTGCGTGCCTTGAATTACTTCCACCTGGCTGCAGTACGTGATTCTTGATCCCGAGCTTCGGGTTGGAAGT
GGGTGGGAGAGTTCGAGGCCTTGCGCTTAAGGAGCCCCTTCGCCTCGTGCTTGAGTTGAGGCCTGGCCTG
GGCGCTGGGGCCGCCGCGTGCGAATCTGGTGGCACCTTCGCGCCTGTCTCGCTGCTTTCGATAAGTCTCT
AGCCATTTAAAATTTTTGATGACCTGCTGCGACGCTTTTTTTCTGGCAAGATAGTCTTGTAAATGCGGGC
CAAGATCTGCACACTGGTATTTCGGTTTTTGGGGCCGCGGGCGGCGACGGGGCCCGTGCGTCCCAGCGCA
CATGTTCGGCGAGGCGGGGCCTGCGAGCGCGGCCACCGAGAATCGGACGGGGGTAGTCTCAAGCTGGCCG
GCCTGCTCTGGTGCCTGGCCTCGCGCCGCCGTGTATCGCCCCGCCCTGGGCGGCAAGGCTGGCCCGGTCG
GCACCAGTTGCGTGAGCGGAAAGATGGCCGCTTCCCGGCCCTGCTGCAGGGAGCTCAAAATGGAGGACGC
GGCGCTCGGGAGAGCGGGCGGGTGAGTCACCCACACAAAGGAAAAGGGCCTTTCCGTCCTCAGCCGTCGC
TTCATGTGACTCCACGGAGTACCGGGCGCCGTCCAGGCACCTCGATTAGTTCTCGAGCTTTTGGAGTACG
TCGTCTTTAGGTTGGGGGGAGGGGTTTTATGCGATGGAGTTTCCCCACACTGAGTGGGTGGAGACTGAAG
TTAGGCCAGCTTGGCACTTGATGTAATTCTCCTTGGAATTTGCCCTTTTTGAGTTTGGATCTTGGTTCAT
TCTCAAGCCTCAGACAGTGGTTCAAAGTTTTTTTCTTCCATTTCAGGTGTCGTGAGGAATTAGCTTGGTA
CTAATACGACTCACTATAGGGAGACCCAAGCTGGCTAGGTAAGCTTGGTACCGAGCTCGGATCCACTAGT
CCAGTGTGGTGGAATTCTGCAGATATCAACAAGTTTGTACAAAAAAGTTGGCATGGAGACCAAACGGGTG
GAGATTCCCGGCAGCGTCCTGGACGATCTCTGCAGCCGATTTATTTTGCATATTCCCAGCGAGGAAAGAG
ACAATGCAATCCGAGTGTGTTTTCAGATTGAACTTGCCCATTGGTTTTACTTGGATTTCTACATGCAGAA
CACACCAGGATTACCTCAGTGTGGGATAAGAGACTTTGCTAAAGCTGTCTTCAGTCATTGTCCGTTTTTG
CTGCCTCAAGGTGAAGATGTGGAAAAAGTTTTGGATGAATGGAAGGAATATAAAATG
[447 nt withheld, positions 1668-2114]
GATTCCTCAGACAGTGACAATGGATTTTCCTCAACTGGTAGCACGCCGGCTAAACCCACTGTGGAAAAAT
TGAGTCGAACCAAATTCCGCCACAGTCAGCAGTTATTTCCTGACGGTTCTCCTGGTGACCAGTGGGTAAA
GCACAGGCAACCACTGCAGCAAAAGCCATATAATAATCATTCTGAAATGTCTGACCTTTTAAAAGGAAAG
AAGTGTGAAAAGAAACTTCATCCACGGAAACTTCAGGATAATTTTGAAACAGATGCTGTATATGACTTGC
CTAGCTCCAGTGAAGACCAGTTGCTAGAACATGCTGAGGGACAGCCCGTGGCATGTAATGGACATTGCAA
GTTCCCCTTTTCATCCAGAGCCTTTTTGAGTTTCAAGTTTGACCATAATGCTATAATGAAAATCTTGGAC
CTTTGCCCAACTTTCTTGTACAAAGTGGTTGATATCCAGCACAGTGGCGGCCGCTCGAGTCTAGAGGGCC
CGCGGTTCGAAACCAGCGGAGGCGGCGGAAGCGGGGGAGGAGGCAGCGGCGGAGGCGGCAGCGGGGGCGG
CGGAAGCGCTACCGGTAAGCCTATCCCTAACCCTCTCCTCGGTCTCGATTCTACGCGTACCGGTATGGCT
TCTAACTTTACTCAGTTCGTTCTCGTCGACAATGGCGGAACTGGCGACGTGACTGTCGCCCCAAGCAACT
TCGCTAACGGGGTCGCTGAATGGATCAGCTCTAACTCGCGATCACAGGCTTACAAAGTAACCTGTAGCGT
TCGTCAGAGCTCTGCGCAGAATCGCAAATACACCATCAAAGTCGAGGTGCCTAAAGTGGCAACCCAGACT
GTTGGTGGTGAAGAGCTTCCTGTAGCCGGATGGAGATCTTACTTAAATATGGAACTAACCATTCCAATTT
TCGCCACGAATTCCGACTGCGAGCTTATTGTTAAGGCAATGCAAGGTCTCCTAAAAGATGGAAACCCGAT
TCCCTCGGCCATCGCGGCCAACTCCGGCATCTACGGAGGTGGAGGTGGATCTCGTACGGGTTAGTAATGA
GTTTAAACCCGCTGATCAGCCTCGACTGTGCCTTCTAGTTGCCAGCCATCTGTTGTTTGCCCCTCCCCCG
TGCCTTCCTTGACCCTGGAAGGTGCCACTCCCACTGTCCTTTCCTAATAAAATGAGGAAATTGCATCGCA
TTGTCTGAGTAGGTGTCATTCTATTCTGGGGGGTGGGGTGGGGCAGGACAGCAAGGGGGAGGATTGGGAA
GACAATAGCAGGCATGCTGGGGATGCGGTGGGCTCTATGGCTTCTGAGGCGGAAAGAACCAGCTGGGGCT
CTAGGGGGTATCCCC
[124 nt withheld, positions 3460-3583]
C
[91 nt withheld, positions 3585-3675]
AGGGTGATGGTTCACGTACCTAGAAGTTCCTATTCCGAAGTTCCTATTCTCTAGAAAGTATAGGAACTTC
CTTGGCCAAAAAGCCTGAACTCACCGCGACGTCTGTCGAGAAGTTTCTGATCGAAAAGTTCGACAGCGTC
TCCGACCTGATGCAGCTCTCGGAGGGCGAAGAATCTCGTGCTTTCAGCTTCGATGTAGGAGGGCGTGGAT
ATGTCCTGCGGGTAAATAGCTGCGCCGATGGTTTCTACAAAGATCGTTATGTTTATCGGCACTTTGCATC
GGCCGCGCTCCCGATTCCGGAAGTGCTTGACATTGGGGAATTCAGCGAGAGCCTGACCTATTGCATCTCC
CGCCGTGCACAGGGTGTCACGTTGCAAGACCTGCCTGAAACCGAACTGCCCGCTGTTCTGCAGCCGGTCG
CGGAGGCCATGGATGCGATCGCTGCGGCCGATCTTAGCCAGACGAGCGGGTTCGGCCCATTCGGACCGCA
AGGAATCGGTCAATACACTACATGGCGTGATTTCATATGCGCGATTGCTGATCCCCATGTGTATCACTGG
CAAACTGTGATGGACGACACCGTCAGTGCGTCCGTCGCGCAGGCTCTCGATGAGCTGATGCTTTGGGCCG
AGGACTGCCCCGAAGTCCGGCACCTCGTGCACGCGGATTTCGGCTCCAACAATGTCCTGACGGACAATGG
CCGCATAACAGCGGTCATTGACTGGAGCGAGGCGATGTTCGGGGATTCCCAATACGAGGTCGCCAACATC
TTCTTCTGGAGGCCGTGGTTGGCTTGTATGGAGCAGCAGACGCGCTACTTCGAGCGGAGGCATCCGGAGC
TTGCAGGATCGCCGCGGCTCCGGGCGTATATGCTCCGCATTGGTCTTGACCAACTCTATCAGAGCTTGGT
TGACGGCAATTTCGATGATGCAGCTTGGGCGCAGGGTCGATGCGACGCAATCGTCCGATCCGGAGCCGGG
ACTGTCGGGCGTACACAAATCGCCCGCAGAAGCGCGGCCGTCTGGACCGATGGCTGTGTAGAAGTACTCG
CCGATAGTGGAAACCGACGCCCCAGCACTCGTCCGAGGGCAAAGGAATAGCACGTACTACGAGATTTCGA
TTCCACCGCCGCCTTCTATGAAAGGTTGGGCTTCGGAATCGTTTTCCGGGACGCCGGCTGGATGATCCTC
CAGCGCGGGGATCTCATGCTGGAGTTCTTCGCCCACCCCAACTTGTTTATTGCAGCTTATAATGGTTACA
AATAAAGCAATAGCATCACAAATTTCACAAATAAAGCATTTTTTTCACTGCATTCTAGTTGTGGTTTGTC
CAAACTCATCAATGTATCTTATCATGTCTGTATACCGTCGACCTCTAGCTAGAGCTTGGCGTAATCATGG
TCATAGCTGTTTCCTGTGTGAAATTGTTATCCGCTCACAATTCCACACAACATACGAGCCGGAAGCATAA
AGTGTAAAGCCTGGGGTGCCTAATGAGTGAGCTAACTCACATTAATTGCGTTGCGCTCACTGCCCGCTTT
CCAGTCGGGAAACCTGTCGTGCCAGCTGCATTAATGAATCGGCCAACGCGCGGGGAGAGGCGGTTTGCGT
ATTGGGCGCTCTTCCGCTTCCTCGCTCACTGACTCGCTGCGCTCGGTCGTTCGGCTGCGGCGAGCGGTAT
CAGCTCACTCAAAGGCGGTAATACGGTTATCCACAGAATCAGGGGATAACGCAGGAAAGAACATGTGAGC
AAAAGGCCAGCAAAAGGCCAGGAACCGTAAAAAGGCCGCGTTGCTGGCGTTTTTCCATAGGCTCCGCCCC
CCTGACGAGCATCACAAAAATCGACGCTCAAGTCAGAGGTGGCGAAACCCGACAGGACTATAAAGATACC
AGGCGTTTCCCCCTGGAAGCTCCCTCGTGCGCTCTCCTGTTCCGACCCTGCCGCTTACCGGATACCTGTC
CGCCTTTCTCCCTTCGGGAAGCGTGGCGCTTTCTCATAGCTCACGCTGTAGGTATCTCAGTTCGGTGTAG
GTCGTTCGCTCCAAGCTGGGCTGTGTGCACGAACCCCCCGTTCAGCCCGACCGCTGCGCCTTATCCGGTA
ACTATCGTCTTGAGTCCAACCCGGTAAGACACGACTTATCGCCACTGGCAGCAGCCACTGGTAACAGGAT
TAGCAGAGCGAGGTATGTAGGCGGTGCTACAGAGTTCTTGAAGTGGTGGCCTAACTACGGCTACACTAGA
AGAACAGTATTTGGTATCTGCGCTCTGCTGAAGCCAGTTACCTTCGGAAAAAGAGTTGGTAGCTCTTGAT
CCGGCAAACAAACCACCGCTGGTAGCGGTGGTTTTTTTGTTTGCAAGCAGCAGATTACGCGCAGAAAAAA
AGGATCTCAAGAAGATCCTTTGATCTTTTCTACGGGGTCTGACGCTCAGTGGAACGAAAACTCACGTTAA
GGGATTTTGGTCATGAGATTATCAAAAAGGATCTTCACCTAGATCCTTTTAAATTAAAAATGAAGTTTTA
AATCAATCTAAAGTATATATGAGTAAACTTGGTCTGACAGTTACCAATGCTTAATCAGTGAGGCACCTAT
CTCAGCGATCTGTCTATTTCGTTCATCCATAGTTGCCTGACTCCCCGTCGTGTAGATAACTACGATACGG
GAGGGCTTACCATCTGGCCCCAGTGCTGCAATGATACCGCGAGACCCACGCTCACCGGCTCCAGATTTAT
CAGCAATAAACCAGCCAGCCGGAAGGGCCGAGCGCAGAAGTGGTCCTGCAACTTTATCCGCCTCCATCCA
GTCTATTAATTGTTGCCGGGAAGCTAGAGTAAGTAGTTCGCCAGTTAATAGTTTGCGCAACGTTGTTGCC
ATTGCTACAGGCATCGTGGTGTCACGCTCGTCGTTTGGTATGGCTTCATTCAGCTCCGGTTCCCAACGAT
CAAGGCGAGTTACATGATCCCCCATGTTGTGCAAAAAAGCGGTTAGCTCCTTCGGTCCTCCGATCGTTGT
CAGAAGTAAGTTGGCCGCAGTGTTATCACTCATGGTTATGGCAGCACTGCATAATTCTCTTACTGTCATG
CCATCCGTAAGATGCTTTTCTGTGACTGGTGAGTACTCAACCAAGTCATTCTGAGAATAGTGTATGCGGC
GACCGAGTTGCTCTTGCCCGGCGTCAATACGGGATAATACCGCGCCACATAGCAGAACTTTAAAAGTGCT
CATCATTGGAAAACGTTCTTCGGGGCGAAAACTCTCAAGGATCTTACCGCTGTTGAGATCCAGTTCGATG
TAACCCACTCGTGCACCCAACTGATCTTCAGCATCTTTTACTTTCACCAGCGTTTCTGGGTGAGCAAAAA
CAGGAAGGCAAAATGCCGCAAAAAAGGGAATAAGGGCGACACGGAAATGTTGAATACTCATACTCTTCCT
TTTTCAATATTATTGAAGCATTTATCAGGGTTATTGTCTCATGAGCGGATACATATTTGAATGTATTTAG
AAAAATAAACAAATAGGGGTTCCGCGCACATTTCCCCGAAAAGTGCCACCTGACGTCGACGGATCGGGAG
ATCTCCCGATCCCCTATGGTGCACTCTCAGTACAATCTGCTCTGATGCCGCATAGTTAAGCCAGTATCTG
CTCCCTGCTTGTGTGTTGGAGGTCGCTGAGTAGTGCGCGAGCAAAATTTAAGCTACAACAAGGCAAGGCT
TGACCGACAATTGCATGAAGAATCTGCTTAGGGTTAGGCGTTTTGCGCTGCTTCGCGATGTACGGGCCAG
ATATACGCGTTGACATTGATTATTGACTAGGCTTTTGCAAAAAGCTTTGCAAAGATGGATA
Features (pLannotate 1.2.2; 24 found; start..end, strand, type, name):
     67..1245    +  promoter       EF-1α promoter: strong constitutive promoter for human elongation factor EF-1α
   1262..1280    +  promoter       T7 promoter: promoter for bacteriophage T7 RNA polymerase
   1360..1377    +  protein_bind   attB1 (fragment): mutant version of attB; core recombination site for the Gateway® BP reaction BP Clonase™
   1383..2537    +  CDS            DCP2 (fragment) (sequence partly withheld): DCP2_HUMAN - Also known as NUDT20. Experimental evidence at protein level: Swiss-Prot protein existence level 1. Decapping metalloenzyme that catalyzes the cleavage of the cap structure on mRNAs (PubMed:12417715, PubMed:12218187, PubMed:12923261, PubMed:21070968, PubMed:28002401). Removes the 7- methyl guanine cap structure from mRNA molecules, yielding a 5'- phosphorylated mRNA fragment and 7m-GDP (PubMed:12486012, PubMed:12923261, PubMed:21070968, PubMed:28002401). Necessary for the degradation of mRNAs, both in normal mRNA turnover and in nonsense- mediated mRNA decay (PubMed:14527413). Pla
   2540..2563    -  protein_bind   attB2: mutant version of attB; recombination site for the Gateway® BP reaction BP Clonase™
   2688..2729    +  CDS            V5 tag: epitope tag from simian virus 5
   2742..3128    +  CDS            MS2: bacteriophage MS2 coat protein binds to a specific stem-loop structure in the viral RNA (Peabody, 1993)
   3190..3414    +  polyA_signal   bGH poly(A) signal: bovine growth hormone polyadenylation signal
   3418..3439    +  promoter       SV40 promoter (fragment): SV40 enhancer and early promoter
   3460..3693    +  rep_origin     f1 ori (fragment) (sequence partly withheld): f1 bacteriophage origin of replication; arrow indicates direction of (+) strand synthesis
   3698..3745    +  protein_bind   FRT: FLP-mediated recombination occurs in the 8-bp core sequence TCTAGAAA (Turan and Bode, 2011). FLP recombinase from the Saccharomyces cerevisiae 2μ plasmid
   3753..4775    +  CDS            HygR: aminoglycoside phosphotransferase from E. coli; aph(4)-Ia; confers resistance to hygromycin
   4785..4910    +  CDS            ble (fragment): BLE_KLEPN - Experimental evidence at protein level: Swiss-Prot protein existence level 1. Binding protein with a strong affinity to the bleomycin family of antibiotics. Binds to CL990; an antimitotic-antibiotic compound. From Klebsiella pneumoniae.
   4905..5026    +  polyA_signal   SV40 poly(A) signal: SV40 polyadenylation signal
   5099..5115    -  protein_bind   lac operator: The lac repressor binds to the lac operator to inhibit transcription in E. coli. This inhibition can be relieved by adding lactose or isopropyl-β-D-thiogalactopyranoside (IPTG). lac repressor encoded by lacI
   5123..5153    -  promoter       lac promoter: promoter for the E. coli lac operon
   5168..5189    -  protein_bind   CAP binding site: CAP binding activates transcription in the presence of cAMP. E. coli catabolite activator protein
   5202..5294    -  CDS            lacI (fragment): lac repressor; lacI; The lac repressor binds to the lac operator to inhibit transcription in E. coli. This inhibition can be relieved by adding lactose or isopropyl-β-D-thiogalactopyranoside (IPTG).
   5477..6065    -  rep_origin     ori: high-copy-number ColE1/pMB1/pBR322/pUC origin of replication
   6236..7096    -  CDS            AmpR: β-lactamase; bla; confers resistance to ampicillin, carbenicillin, and related antibiotics
   7097..7201    -  promoter       AmpR promoter: bla
   7260..7312    -  misc_feature   bom (fragment): basis of mobility region from pBR322
   7467..7485    +  enhancer       CMV enhancer (fragment): human cytomegalovirus immediate early enhancer
   7510..60      +  CDS            small t antigen (fragment) (across the origin): SV40 (simian virus 40) small t antigen
