[The description below was written by a language model from this plasmid's Addgene catalogue record and pLannotate feature annotations shown in this document.]
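Description:
DCP2 is a mammalian expression plasmid built by Gateway cloning of the human DCP2 open reading frame (also known as NUDT20, the mRNA decapping enzyme) into the E2.pEF5-DEST-FL-V5-MCP destination backbone. It is maintained in E. coli through a high-copy ColE1/pUC-type origin and an ampicillin resistance gene. The sequenced plasmid is about 7.5 kb, which is smaller than the sum of the listed backbone and insert sizes. This is expected because the Gateway reaction replaces the destination cassette with the insert.

The strong constitutive EF-1α promoter drives the payload, and a T7 promoter sits just downstream of it. The DCP2 coding sequence is flanked by attB1 and attB2 recombination scars and, according to the catalogue, is fused at its C terminus to a V5 epitope tag followed by the bacteriophage MS2 coat protein (MCP). A bovine growth hormone polyadenylation signal ends the transcript. MCP binds MS2 RNA stem-loops with high affinity, so the fusion protein can be artificially recruited to a reporter mRNA carrying those hairpins, while the V5 tag allows the fusion to be detected.

Downstream of the expression cassette lie an FRT site directly followed by a hygromycin resistance gene and an SV40 poly(A) signal. No complete promoter is annotated immediately upstream of the hygromycin gene, an arrangement typical of vectors designed for FLP-mediated integration into a genomic FRT landing site, although the record does not state that this is how the plasmid is used. Several small annotated fragments (f1 ori, ble, lac elements, SV40 and CMV pieces) appear to be backbone remnants. The stated purpose is use in an RNA-binding protein tethering screen, in which tethered candidates are tested for effects on mRNA stability and translation.
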