Addgene plasmid #155499: DCP2
Purpose: For use in RBP tethering screen
Depositing lab: Eugene Yeo. Depositing organization: University of California, San Diego (UCSD). Publication: Large-scale tethered function assays identify factors that regulate mRNA stability and translation. Luo EC, Nathanson JL, Tan FE, Schwartz JL, Schmok JC, Shankar A, Markmiller S, Yee BA, Sathe S, Pratt GA, Scaletta DB, Ha Y, Hill DE, Aigner S, Yeo GW. Nat Struct Mol Biol. 2020 Oct;27(10):989-1000. doi: 10.1038/s41594-020-0477-6. Epub 2020 Aug 17. PubMed 32807991.
Backbone
  Vector backbone: E2.pEF5-DEST-FL-V5-MCP
  Backbone size w/o insert (bp): 7357
  Vector type: Mammalian Expression
Growth in bacteria
  Bacterial resistance: Ampicillin, 100 μg/mL
  Growth temperature: 37°C
  Growth strain: DH5alpha
  Copy number: High Copy
Gene/Insert
  Gene/Insert name: DCP2 (alt name: Accession: BC064593.1)
  Species: H. sapiens (human)
  Insert size (bp): 1158
  Mutation: none
  Entrez Gene: DCP2 (a.k.a. NUDT20)
  Promoter: EF-1a
  Tag / fusion protein: V5-MCP (C terminal on backbone)
  Cloning method: Gateway Cloning
  Sequencing primers: 5′ TAATACGACTCACTATAGGG; 3′ gctcgagtctagagggc
Resource information
  A portion of this plasmid was derived from a plasmid made by: DNASU Plasmid Repository Center for Personalized Diagnostics Biodesign Institute
Terms and licenses: Academic/Nonprofit Terms; Industry Terms: Not Available to Industry
How to cite: DCP2 was a gift from Eugene Yeo (Addgene plasmid # 155499 ; http://n2t.net/addgene:155499 ; RRID:Addgene_155499)
