>Addgene plasmid #155499 | DCP2 | depositor partial sequence | sequence record 300903 | Insert Sequence
ATGGAGACCAAACGGGTGGAGATTCCCGGCAGCGTCCTGGACGATCTCTGCAGCCGATTTATTTTGCATA
TTCCCAGCGAGGAAAGAGACAATGCAATCCGAGTGTGTTTTCAGATTGAACTTGCCCATTGGTTTTACTT
GGATTTCTACATGCAGAACACACCAGGATTACCTCAGTGTGGGATAAGAGACTTTGCTAAAGCTGTCTTC
AGTCATTGTCCGTTTTTGCTGCCTCAAGGTGAAGATGTGGAAAAAGTTTTGGATGAATGGAAGGAATATA
AAATG
[447 nt withheld, positions 286-732]
GATTCCTCAGACAGTGACAATGGATTTTCCTCAACTGGTAGCACGCCGGCTAAACCCACTGTGGAAAAAT
TGAGTCGAACCAAATTCCGCCACAGTCAGCAGTTATTTCCTGACGGTTCTCCTGGTGACCAGTGGGTAAA
GCACAGGCAACCACTGCAGCAAAAGCCATATAATAATCATTCTGAAATGTCTGACCTTTTAAAAGGAAAG
AAGTGTGAAAAGAAACTTCATCCACGGAAACTTCAGGATAATTTTGAAACAGATGCTGTATATGACTTGC
CTAGCTCCAGTGAAGACCAGTTGCTAGAACATGCTGAGGGACAGCCCGTGGCATGTAATGGACATTGCAA
GTTCCCCTTTTCATCCAGAGCCTTTTTGAGTTTCAAGTTTGACCATAATGCTATAATGAAAATCTTGGAC
CTTTGA
